>Addgene plasmid #68632 | pMpGWB304 | depositor full sequence | sequence record 135303 | pMpGWB304 sequence 14049 bps
TTTCACGCCCTTTTAAATATCCGATTATTCTAATAAACGCTCTTTTCTCTTAGGTTTACCCGCCAATATA
TCCTGTCAAACACTGATAGTTTAAACTGAAGGCGGGAAACGACAATCTGATCCAAGCTCAAGCTGCTCTA
GCATTCGCCATTCAGGCTGCGCAACTGTTGGGAAGGGCGATCGGTGCGGGCCTCTTCGCTATTACGCCAG
CTGGCGAAAGGGGGATGTGCTGCAAGGCGATTAAGTTGGGTAACGCCAGGGTTTTCCCAGTCACGACGTT
GTAAAACGACGGCCAGTGCCAAGCTTGGGTCTAGAGTTATCAACAAGTTTGTACAAAAAAGCTGAACGAG
AAACGTAAAATGATATAAATATCAATATATTAAATTAGATTTTGCATAAAAAACAGACTACATAATACTG
TAAAACACAACATATCCAGTCACTATGGCGGCCCCTCGAGGGGCCGCATTAGGCACCCCAGGCTTTACAC
TTTATGCTTCCGGCTCGTATAATGTGTGGATTTTGAGTTAGGATCCGTCGAGATTTTCAGGAGCTAAGGA
AGCTAAAATGGAGAAAAAAATCACTGGATATACCACCGTTGATATATCCCAATGGCATCGTAAAGAACAT
TTTGAGGCATTTCAGTCAGTTGCTCAATGTACCTATAACCAGACCGTTCAGCTGGATATTACGGCCTTTT
TAAAGACCGTAAAGAAAAATAAGCACAAGTTTTATCCGGCCTTTATTCACATTCTTGCCCGCCTGATGAA
TGCTCATCCGGAATTCCGTATGGCAATGAAAGACGGTGAGCTGGTGATATGGGATAGTGTTCACCCTTGT
TACACCGTTTTCCATGAGCAAACTGAAACGTTTTCATCGCTCTGGAGTGAATACCACGACGATTTCCGGC
AGTTTCTACACATATATTCGCAAGATGTGGCGTGTTACGGTGAAAACCTGGCCTATTTCCCTAAAGGGTT
TATTGAGAATATGTTTTTCGTCTCAGCCAATCCCTGGGTGAGTTTCACCAGTTTTGATTTAAACGTGGCC
AATATGGACAACTTCTTCGCCCCCGTTTTCACCATGGGCAAATATTATACGCAAGGCGACAAGGTGCTGA
TGCCGCTGGCGATTCAGGTTCATCATGCCGTTTGTGATGGCTTCCATGTCGGCAGAATGCTTAATGAATT
ACAACAGTACTGCGATGAGTGGCAGGGCGGGGCGTAAAGATCTGGATCCGGCTTACTAAAAGCCAGATAA
CAGTATGCGTATTTGCGCGCTGATTTTTGCGGTATAAGAATATATACTGATATGTATACCCGAAGTATGT
CAAAAAGAGGTATGCTATGAAGCAGCGTATTACAGTGACAGTTGACAGCGACAGCTATCAGTTGCTCAAG
GCATATATGATGTCAATATCTCCGGTCTGGTAAGCACAACCATGCAGAATGAAGCCCGTCGTCTGCGTGC
CGAACGCTGGAAAGCGGAAAATCAGGAAGGGATGGCTGAGGTCGCCCGGTTTATTGAAATGAACGGCTCT
TTTGCTGACGAGAACAGGGGCTGGTGAAATGCAGTTTAAGGTTTACACCTATAAAAGAGAGAGCCGTTAT
CGTCTGTTTGTGGATGTACAGAGTGATATTATTGACACGCCCGGGCGACGGATGGTGATCCCCCTGGCCA
GTGCACGTCTGCTGTCAGATAAAGTCCCCCGTGAACTTTACCCGGTGGTGCATATCGGGGATGAAAGCTG
GCGCATGATGACCACCGATATGGCCAGTGTGCCGGTCTCCGTTATCGGGGAAGAAGTGGCTGATCTCAGC
CACCGCGAAAATGACATCAAAAACGCCATTAACCTGATGTTCTGGGGAATATAAATGTCAGGCTCCCTTA
TACACAGCCAGTCTGCAGGTCGACCATAGTGACTGGATATGTTGTGTTTTACAGTATTATGTAGTCTGTT
TTTTATGCAAAATCTAATTTAATATATTGATATTTATATCATTTTACGTTTCTCGTTCAGCTTTCTTGTA
CAAAGTGGTTCGATCTAGAGGATCCCCGGGTGGTCAGTCCCTTATGTTACGTCCTGTAGAAACCCCAACC
CGTGAAATCAAAAAACTCGACGGCCTGTGGGCATTCAGTCTGGATCGCGAAAACTGTGGAATTGATCAGC
GTTGGTGGGAAAGCGCGTTACAAGAAAGCCGGGCAATTGCTGTGCCAGGCAGTTTTAACGATCAGTTCGC
CGATGCAGATATTCGTAATTATGCGGGCAACGTCTGGTATCAGCGCGAAGTCTTTATACCGAAAGGTTGG
GCAGGCCAGCGTATCGTGCTGCGTTTCGATGCGGTCACTCATTACGGCAAAGTGTGGGTCAATAATCAGG
AAGTGATGGAGCATCAGGGCGGCTATACGCCATTTGAAGCCGATGTCACGCCGTATGTTATTGCCGGGAA
AAGTGTACGTATCACCGTTTGTGTGAACAACGAACTGAACTGGCAGACTATCCCGCCGGGAATGGTGATT
ACCGACGAAAACGGCAAGAAAAAGCAGTCTTACTTCCATGATTTCTTTAACTATGCCGGAATCCATCGCA
GCGTAATGCTCTACACCACGCCGAACACCTGGGTGGACGATATCACCGTGGTGACGCATGTCGCGCAAGA
CTGTAACCACGCGTCTGTTGACTGGCAGGTGGTGGCCAATGGTGATGTCAGCGTTGAACTGCGTGATGCG
GATCAACAGGTGGTTGCAACTGGACAAGGCACTAGCGGGACTTTGCAAGTGGTGAATCCGCACCTCTGGC
AACCGGGTGAAGGTTATCTCTATGAACTGTGCGTCACAGCCAAAAGCCAGACAGAGTGTGATATCTACCC
GCTTCGCGTCGGCATCCGGTCAGTGGCAGTGAAGGGCGAACAGTTCCTGATTAACCACAAACCGTTCTAC
TTTACTGGCTTTGGTCGTCATGAAGATGCGGACTTGCGTGGCAAAGGATTCGATAACGTGCTGATGGTGC
ACGACCACGCATTAATGGACTGGATTGGGGCCAACTCCTACCGTACCTCGCATTACCCTTACGCTGAAGA
GATGCTCGACTGGGCAGATGAACATGGCATCGTGGTGATTGATGAAACTGCTGCTGTCGGCTTTAACCTC
TCTTTAGGCATTGGTTTCGAAGCGGGCAACAAGCCGAAAGAACTGTACAGCGAAGAGGCAGTCAACGGGG
AAACTCAGCAAGCGCACTTACAGGCGATTAAAGAGCTGATAGCGCGTGACAAAAACCACCCAAGCGTGGT
GATGTGGAGTATTGCCAACGAACCGGATACCCGTCCGCAAGGTGCACGGGAATATTTCGCGCCACTGGCG
GAAGCAACGCGTAAACTCGACCCGACGCGTCCGATCACCTGCGTCAATGTAATGTTCTGCGACGCTCACA
CCGATACCATCAGCGATCTCTTTGATGTGCTGTGCCTGAACCGTTATTACGGATGGTATGTCCAAAGCGG
CGATTTGGAAACGGCAGAGAAGGTACTGGAAAAAGAACTTCTGGCCTGGCAGGAGAAACTGCATCAGCCG
ATTATCATCACCGAATACGGCGTGGATACGTTAGCCGGGCTGCACTCAATGTACACCGACATGTGGAGTG
AAGAGTATCAGTGTGCATGGCTGGATATGTATCACCGCGTCTTTGATCGCGTCAGCGCCGTCGTCGGTGA
ACAGGTATGGAATTTCGCCGATTTTGCGACCTCGCAAGGCATATTGCGCGTTGGCGGTAACAAGAAAGGG
ATCTTCACTCGCGACCGCAAACCGAAGTCGGCGGCTTTTCTGCTGCAAAAACGCTGGACTGGCATGAACT
TCGGTGAAAAACCGCAGCAGGGAGGCAAACAATGAATCAACAACTCTCCTGGCGCACCATCGTCGGCTAC
AGCCTCGGGAATTGCTACCGAGCTCGAATTTCCCCGATCGTTCAAACATTTGGCAATAAAGTTTCTTAAG
ATTGAATCCTGTTGCCGGTCTTGCGATGATTATCATATAATTTCTGTTGAATTACGTTAAGCATGTAATA
ATTAACATGTAATGCATGACGTTATTTATGAGATGGGTTTTTATGATTAGAGTCCCGCAATTATACATTT
AATACGCGATAGAAAACAAAATATAGCGCGCAAACTAGGATAAATTATCGCGCGCGGTGTCATCTATGTT
ACTAGATCGGGAATTGGTTCCGGAACCAATTCGTAATCATGGTCATAGCTGTTTCCTGTGTGAAATTGTT
ATCCGCTCACAATTCCACACAACATACGAGCCGGAAGCATAAAGTGTAAAGCCTGGGGTGCCTAATGAGT
GAGCTAACTCACATTAGGCTGAATTAGGCGCGCCTATTTCTGAATTCAACACATTGCGGACGTTTTTAAT
GTACTGAATTAACGCCGAATTAATTCGGGGGATCTGGATTTTAGTACTGGATTTTGGTTTTAGGAATTAG
AAATTTTATTGATAGAAGTATTTTACAAATACAAATACATACTAAGGGTTTCTTATATGCTCAACACATG
AGCGAAACCCTATAGGAACCCTAAATTCCCTTATCTGGGAACTACTCACACATTATTATGGAGAAACTCG
AAGTTAGTATATAGTCCTTCCATCACCCTCTGTGATAATCTCCTTAAAACTTGCTCCCCCAGGAATCATA
GGCAGAACGTGCTCCTGGTGGGGAACTATCACATCCAGTAAATAAGGACCGGGAGAATCTAGCATAGTTT
GAATTGCTGCTCTTAGTTCATCCTTCTTCACCACACGCGCATTTGGCACCTTGAAACCGTCTGCAACTGT
ACAGAAGTCGGGGTAGATCTGCTCCTCGTGATCTGGATCACCTAAGTAAGTATGTGCTCTGTTGGCCTTG
TAGAATCTATCCTCCAATTGTACGACCATTCCTAGATGTTGGTTGTTTAAGATCATGATCTTCACGGGTA
ACTTCTCCACAAAAATTGTAGCCAACTCCTGTACGTTCATCACAAAGCTACCATCGCCATCGATGTCGAT
CACAGGAATATCTGGTTGAGTTGCGGCAGCCCCCAAAGCAGAAGGAAGTCCGAATCCCATGGCTCCAAGA
CCTCCAGATGTCAACCAACGCCGCGGTTCGTTGTACTTGAACCACTGGGCTGCCCACATTTGATGTTGGC
CAACACCAGTAGATATGATGGCATTTCCACCAGTGAGTTCGTACAGCGTCTGTATGGCAGATTGAGGAGC
AATGGCATCCTCGAATACGGGAAACTTCATTGGCCATTTCTGCTTTTGTTCTTCTAGTTCTGCCACCCAG
TTGGAGAAGTCGAAAGTCCTCTTTTGACTCTTCAAGAGGGCATTGATTTCACTTAGCGCAGGTTTCACAT
CAGCACACATGGACACATGGGGCTGTTTGTTCTTTCCAATTTCAGCAGGGTCAATATCGATATGAACGAT
GCTGGACCTGCTAGCAAAAGTCTCCAGTTTACCAGTCACTCGATCGTCGAAACGCACTCCAAATGCCAAC
AACAGATCTGCTTGGTCCACGGCGTAGTTGGCGTAAACAGTTCCATGCATTCCAAGCATTTTCAAACTTA
ATGGATCAGACTCGGGATACGCTCCCAAACCCATTAAAGTCGATGTGATAGGAATTCCGGTAAGCTCGAC
AAATTCCCTCAACTCTTCGCTGGCGTGATTGCAACCTCCTCCAGAATACACTACAGGCTTCTTAGAACTA
GAAATGAGTCTTATAATCTGCTCGATTAACGTTGGTTCCGGTGGCCGAGGCAGTCGTTGTAAGTAGCCCT
TCAGTTGCATTGGCTGAGACCAATCTGGAATAGCCATTTGCTGTTGCACGTCCTTGGGAATATCTACCAA
GACTGGGCCCGGCCTACCTGAAGCTGCCAAAAAGAAAGCCTCCCTGATTACGCGAGGGATGTCATCAATG
TTCATAACAAGGTAATTGTGCTTGGTGATCGATCTCGTAACCTCCACAATTGGAGTTTCTTGAAAAGCAT
CGGTACCAATCATCCTACTGGATACTTGACCTGTAATGGCCACTAGTGGCACACTGTCCAAGAGGGCATC
AGCGAGCCCGGTAACAAGATTGGTCGCTCCAGGACCGGATGTGGCTATACAAACCCCTACTCGTCCAGAC
GATTTAGCATAACCTTCAGCAGCGAAAATCTCCCCCTGCTCGTGGCGACAGAGAATGTTGCGGATGCTGC
TGGAACGTGTAAGAGCCTGGTGAATCTCCATAGACGCTCCGCCGGGATAAGCGAACACCGTTCTAATCCC
TTCTCGCTCAAGAGCCTCCACCAAAATGTCGGCTCCTTTGCGGGGCTCGTCATCCTTGTAGCGAGACTGA
AAGTCGGACGGGGTTGGTGCAACGAGTGACTTCCCGCTGCTAAGCCGTGGTCCACTCACATCGACTGCAG
ACTGGATCTTCTCGCTAACAGCTTGGGCTTTCACTTCCAGTGAACGCTCAGTCTTCCGAGAGGTGTTGTA
TGCATGTCCCCTCAGAGCGGCTCCCGAGAAGAAACCACTCCTCACCTTTAGCTCTTTAGCTCCCTTGCAA
CAAGACCTTGCCGATGGCTGCACCTTCTCCAGGCTCGCTATGCTCAAAGGCACAGCTGCGCATCCACTAA
TTGACGCCATGCTCGAGAGAGATAGATTTGTAGAGAGAGACTGGTGATTTCAGCGTGTCCTCTCCAAATG
AAATGAACTTCCTTATATAGAGGAAGGGTCTTGCGAAGGATAGTGGGATTGTGCGTCATCCCTTACGTCA
GTGGAGATATCACATCAATCCACTTGCTTTGAAGACGTGGTTGGAACGTCTTCTTTTTCCACGATGCTCC
TCGTGGGTGGGGGTCCATCTTTGGGACCACTGTCGGCAGAGGCATCTTGAACGATAGCCTTTCCTTTATC
GCAATTATGGCATTTGTAGGTGCCACCTTCCTTTTCTACTGTCCTTTTGATGAAGTGACAGATAGCTGGG
CAATGGAATCCGAGGAGGTTTCCCGATATTACCCTTTGTTGAAAAGTCTCAATAGCCCTTTGGTCTTCTG
AGACTGTATCTTTGATATTCTTGGAGTAGACGAGAGTGTCGTGCTCCACCATGTTCACATCAATCCACTT
GCTTTGAAGACGTGGTTGGAACGTCTTCTTTTTCCACGATGCTCCTCGTGGGTGGGGGTCCATCTTTGGG
ACCACTGTCGGCAGAGGCATCTTGAACGATAGCCTTTCCTTTATCGCAATGATGGCATTTGTAGGTGCCA
CCTTCCTTTTCTACTGTCCTTTTGATGAAGTGACAGATAGCTGGGCAATGGAATCCGAGGAGGTTTCCCG
ATATTACCCTTTGTTGAAAAGTCTCAATAGCCCTTTGGTCTTCTGAGACTGTATCTTTGATATTCTTGGA
GTAGACGAGAGTGTCGTGCTCCACCATGTTGGCAAGCTGCTCTAGCCAATACGCAAACCGAATTCAGAAA
TAAATTCAGCCTAATTCGGCGTTAATTCAGTACATTAAAAACGTCCGCAATGTGTTATTAAGTTGTCTAA
GCGTCAATTTGTTTACACCACAATATATCCTGCCACCAGCCAGCCAACAGCTCCCCGACCGGCAGCTCGG
CACAAAATCACCACTCGATACAGGCAGCCCATCAGTCCGGGACGGCGTCAGCGGGAGAGCCGTTGTAAGG
CGGCAGACTTTGCTCATGTTACCGATGCTATTCGGAAGAACGGCAACTAAGCTGCCGGGTTTGAAACACG
GATGATCTCGCGGAGGGTAGCATGTTGATTGTAACGATGACAGAGCGTTGCTGCCTGTGATCAATTCGGG
CACGAACCCAGTGGACATAAGCCTGTTCGGTTCGTAAGCTGTAATGCAAGTAGCGTATGCGCTCACGCAA
CTGGTCCAGAACCTTGACCGAACGCAGCGGTGGTAACGGCGCAGTGGCGGTTTTCATGGCTTGTTATGAC
TGTTTTTTTGGGGTACAGTCTATGCCTCGGGCATCCAAGCAGCAAGCGCGTTACGCCGTGGGTCGATGTT
TGATGTTATGGAGCAGCAACGATGTTACGCAGCAGGGCAGTCGCCCTAAAACAAAGTTAAACATCATGGG
GGAAGCGGTGATCGCCGAAGTATCGACTCAACTATCAGAGGTAGTTGGCGTCATCGAGCGCCATCTCGAA
CCGACGTTGCTGGCCGTACATTTGTACGGCTCCGCAGTGGATGGCGGCCTGAAGCCACACAGTGATATTG
ATTTGCTGGTTACGGTGACCGTAAGGCTTGATGAAACAACGCGGCGAGCTTTGATCAACGACCTTTTGGA
AACTTCGGCTTCCCCTGGAGAGAGCGAGATTCTCCGCGCTGTAGAAGTCACCATTGTTGTGCACGACGAC
ATCATTCCGTGGCGTTATCCAGCTAAGCGCGAACTGCAATTTGGAGAATGGCAGCGCAATGACATTCTTG
CAGGTATCTTCGAGCCAGCCACGATCGACATTGATCTGGCTATCTTGCTGACAAAAGCAAGAGAACATAG
CGTTGCCTTGGTAGGTCCAGCGGCGGAGGAACTCTTTGATCCGGTTCCTGAACAGGATCTATTTGAGGCG
CTAAATGAAACCTTAACGCTATGGAACTCGCCGCCCGACTGGGCTGGCGATGAGCGAAATGTAGTGCTTA
CGTTGTCCCGCATTTGGTACAGCGCAGTAACCGGCAAAATCGCGCCGAAGGATGTCGCTGCCGACTGGGC
AATGGAGCGCCTGCCGGCCCAGTATCAGCCCGTCATACTTGAAGCTAGACAGGCTTATCTTGGACAAGAA
GAAGATCGCTTGGCCTCGCGCGCAGATCAGTTGGAAGAATTTGTCCACTACGTGAAAGGCGAGATCACCA
AGGTAGTCGGCAAATAATGTCTAGCTAGAAATTCGTTCAAGCCGACGCCGCTTCGCGGCGCGGCTTAACT
CAAGCGTTAGATGCACTAAGCACATAATTGCTCACAGCCAAACTATCAGGTCAAGTCTGCTTTTATTATT
TTTAAGCGTGCATAATAAGCCCTACACAAATTGGGAGATATATCATGCATGACCAAAATCCCTTAACGTG
AGTTTTCGTTCCACTGAGCGTCAGACCCCGTAGAAAAGATCAAAGGATCTTCTTGAGATCCTTTTTTTCT
GCGCGTAATCTGCTGCTTGCAAACAAAAAAACCACCGCTACCAGCGGTGGTTTGTTTGCCGGATCAAGAG
CTACCAACTCTTTTTCCGAAGGTAACTGGCTTCAGCAGAGCGCAGATACCAAATACTGTCCTTCTAGTGT
AGCCGTAGTTAGGCCACCACTTCAAGAACTCTGTAGCACCGCCTACATACCTCGCTCTGCTAATCCTGTT
ACCAGTGGCTGCTGCCAGTGGCGATAAGTCGTGTCTTACCGGGTTGGACTCAAGACGATAGTTACCGGAT
AAGGCGCAGCGGTCGGGCTGAACGGGGGGTTCGTGCACACAGCCCAGCTTGGAGCGAACGACCTACACCG
AACTGAGATACCTACAGCGTGAGCTATGAGAAAGCGCCACGCTTCCCGAAGGGAGAAAGGCGGACAGGTA
TCCGGTAAGCGGCAGGGTCGGAACAGGAGAGCGCACGAGGGAGCTTCCAGGGGGAAACGCCTGGTATCTT
TATAGTCCTGTCGGGTTTCGCCACCTCTGACTTGAGCGTCGATTTTTGTGATGCTCGTCAGGGGGGCGGA
GCCTATGGAAAAACGCCAGCAACGCGGCCTTTTTACGGTTCCTGGCCTTTTGCTGGCCTTTTGCTCACAT
GTTCTTTCCTGCGTTATCCCCTGATTCTGTGGATAACCGTATTACCGCCTTTGAGTGAGCTGATACCGCT
CGCCGCAGCCGAACGACCGAGCGCAGCGAGTCAGTGAGCGAGGAAGCGGAAGAGCGCCTGATGCGGTATT
TTCTCCTTACGCATCTGTGCGGTATTTCACACCGCATATGGTGCACTCTCAGTACAATCTGCTCTGATGC
CGCATAGTTAAGCCAGTATACACTCCGCTATCGCTACGTGACTGGGTCATGGCTGCGCCCCGACACCCGC
CAACACCCGCTGACGCGCCCTGACGGGCTTGTCTGCTCCCGGCATCCGCTTACAGACAAGCTGTGACCGT
CTCCGGGAGCTGCATGTGTCAGAGGTTTTCACCGTCATCACCGAAACGCGCGAGGCAGGGTGCCTTGATG
TGGGCGCCGGCGGTCGAGTGGCGACGGCGCGGCTTGTCCGCGCCCTGGTAGATTGCCTGGCCGTAGGCCA
GCCATTTTTGAGCGGCCAGCGGCCGCGATAGGCCGACGCGAAGCGGCGGGGCGTAGGGAGCGCAGCGACC
GAAGGGTAGGCGCTTTTTGCAGCTCTTCGGCTGTGCGCTGGCCAGACAGTTATGCACAGGCCAGGCGGGT
TTTAAGAGTTTTAATAAGTTTTAAAGAGTTTTAGGCGGAAAAATCGCCTTTTTTCTCTTTTATATCAGTC
ACTTACATGTGTGACCGGTTCCCAATGTACGGCTTTGGGTTCCCAATGTACGGGTTCCGGTTCCCAATGT
ACGGCTTTGGGTTCCCAATGTACGTGCTATCCACAGGAAAGAGACCTTTTCGACCTTTTTCCCCTGCTAG
GGCAATTTGCCCTAGCATCTGCTCCGTACATTAGGAACCGGCGGATGCTTCGCCCTCGATCAGGTTGCGG
TAGCGCATGACTAGGATCGGGCCAGCCTGCCCCGCCTCCTCCTTCAAATCGTACTCCGGCAGGTCATTTG
ACCCGATCAGCTTGCGCACGGTGAAACAGAACTTCTTGAACTCTCCGGCGCTGCCACTGCGTTCGTAGAT
CGTCTTGAACAACCATCTGGCTTCTGCCTTGCCTGCGGCGCGGCGTGCCAGGCGGTAGAGAAAACGGCCG
ATGCCGGGATCGATCAAAAAGTAATCGGGGTGAACCGTCAGCACGTCCGGGTTCTTGCCTTCTGTGATCT
CGCGGTACATCCAATCAGCTAGCTCGATCTCGATGTACTCCGGCCGCCCGGTTTCGCTCTTTACGATCTT
GTAGCGGCTAATCAAGGCTTCACCCTCGGATACCGTCACCAGGCGGCCGTTCTTGGCCTTCTTCGTACGC
TGCATGGCAACGTGCGTGGTGTTTAACCGAATGCAGGTTTCTACCAGGTCGTCTTTCTGCTTTCCGCCAT
CGGCTCGCCGGCAGAACTTGAGTACGTCCGCAACGTGTGGACGGAACACGCGGCCGGGCTTGTCTCCCTT
CCCTTCCCGGTATCGGTTCATGGATTCGGTTAGATGGGAAACCGCCATCAGTACCAGGTCGTAATCCCAC
ACACTGGCCATGCCGGCCGGCCCTGCGGAAACCTCTACGTGCCCGTCTGGAAGCTCGTAGCGGATCACCT
CGCCAGCTCGTCGGTCACGCTTCGACAGACGGAAAACGGCCACGTCCATGATGCTGCGACTATCGCGGGT
GCCCACGTCATAGAGCATCGGAACGAAAAAATCTGGTTGCTCGTCGCCCTTGGGCGGCTTCCTAATCGAC
GGCGCACCGGCTGCCGGCGGTTGCCGGGATTCTTTGCGGATTCGATCAGCGGCCGCTTGCCACGATTCAC
CGGGGCGTGCTTCTGCCTCGATGCGTTGCCGCTGGGCGGCCTGCGCGGCCTTCAACTTCTCCACCAGGTC
ATCACCCAGCGCCGCGCCGATTTGTACCGGGCCGGATGGTTTGCGACCGCTCACGCCGATTCCTCGGGCT
TGGGGGTTCCAGTGCCATTGCAGGGCCGGCAGACAACCCAGCCGCTTACGCCTGGCCAACCGCCCGTTCC
TCCACACATGGGGCATTCCACGGCGTCGGTGCCTGGTTGTTCTTGATTTTCCATGCCGCCTCCTTTAGCC
GCTAAAATTCATCTACTCATTTATTCATTTGCTCATTTACTCTGGTAGCTGCGCGATGTATTCAGATAGC
AGCTCGGTAATGGTCTTGCCTTGGCGTACCGCGTACATCTTCAGCTTGGTGTGATCCTCCGCCGGCAACT
GAAAGTTGACCCGCTTCATGGCTGGCGTGTCTGCCAGGCTGGCCAACGTTGCAGCCTTGCTGCTGCGTGC
GCTCGGACGGCCGGCACTTAGCGTGTTTGTGCTTTTGCTCATTTTCTCTTTACCTCATTAACTCAAATGA
GTTTTGATTTAATTTCAGCGGCCAGCGCCTGGACCTCGCGGGCAGCGTCGCCCTCGGGTTCTGATTCAAG
AACGGTTGTGCCGGCGGCGGCAGTGCCTGGGTAGCTCACGCGCTGCGTGATACGGGACTCAAGAATGGGC
AGCTCGTACCCGGCCAGCGCCTCGGCAACCTCACCGCCGATGCGCGTGCCTTTGATCGCCCGCGACACGA
CAAAGGCCGCTTGTAGCCTTCCATCCGTGACCTCAATGCGCTGCTTAACCAGCTCCACCAGGTCGGCGGT
GGCCCATATGTCGTAAGGGCTTGGCTGCACCGGAATCAGCACGAAGTCGGCTGCCTTGATCGCGGACACA
GCCAAGTCCGCCGCCTGGGGCGCTCCGTCGATCACTACGAAGTCGCGCCGGCCGATGGCCTTCACGTCGC
GGTCAATCGTCGGGCGGTCGATGCCGACAACGGTTAGCGGTTGATCTTCCCGCACGGCCGCCCAATCGCG
GGCACTGCCCTGGGGATCGGAATCGACTAACAGAACATCGGCCCCGGCGAGTTGCAGGGCGCGGGCTAGA
TGGGTTGCGATGGTCGTCTTGCCTGACCCGCCTTTCTGGTTAAGTACAGCGATAACCTTCATGCGTTCCC
CTTGCGTATTTGTTTATTTACTCATCGCATCATATACGCAGCGACCGCATGACGCAAGCTGTTTTACTCA
AATACACATCACCTTTTTAGACGGCGGCGCTCGGTTTCTTCAGCGGCCAAGCTGGCCGGCCAGGCCGCCA
GCTTGGCATCAGACAAACCGGCCAGGATTTCATGCAGCCGCACGGTTGAGACGTGCGCGGGCGGCTCGAA
CACGTACCCGGCCGCGATCATCTCCGCCTCGATCTCTTCGGTAATGAAAAACGGTTCGTCCTGGCCGTCC
TGGTGCGGTTTCATGCTTGTTCCTCTTGGCGTTCATTCTCGGCGGCCGCCAGGGCGTCGGCCTCGGTCAA
TGCGTCCTCACGGAAGGCACCGCGCCGCCTGGCCTCGGTGGGCGTCACTTCCTCGCTGCGCTCAAGTGCG
CGGTACAGGGTCGAGCGATGCACGCCAAGCAGTGCAGCCGCCTCTTTCACGGTGCGGCCTTCCTGGTCGA
TCAGCTCGCGGGCGTGCGCGATCTGTGCCGGGGTGAGGGTAGGGCGGGGGCCAAACTTCACGCCTCGGGC
CTTGGCGGCCTCGCGCCCGCTCCGGGTGCGGTCGATGATTAGGGAACGCTCGAACTCGGCAATGCCGGCG
AACACGGTCAACACCATGCGGCCGGCCGGCGTGGTGGTGTCGGCCCACGGCTCTGCCAGGCTACGCAGGC
CCGCGCCGGCCTCCTGGATGCGCTCGGCAATGTCCAGTAGGTCGCGGGTGCTGCGGGCCAGGCGGTCTAG
CCTGGTCACTGTCACAACGTCGCCAGGGCGTAGGTGGTCAAGCATCCTGGCCAGCTCCGGGCGGTCGCGC
CTGGTGCCGGTGATCTTCTCGGAAAACAGCTTGGTGCAGCCGGCCGCGTGCAGTTCGGCCCGTTGGTTGG
TCAAGTCCTGGTCGTCGGTGCTGACGCGGGCATAGCCCAGCAGGCCAGCGGCGGCGCTCTTGTTCATGGC
GTAATGTCTCCGGTTCTAGTCGCAAGTATTCTACTTTATGCGACTAAAACACGCGACAAGAAAACGCCAG
GAAAAGGGCAGGGCGGCAGCCTGTCGCGTAACTTAGGACTTGTGCGACATGTCGTTTTCAGAAGACGGCT
GCACTGAACGTCAGAAGCCGACTGCACTATAGCAGCGGAGGGGTTGGATCAAAGTACTTTGATCCCGAGG
GGAACCCTGTGGTTGGCATGCACATACAAATGGACGAACGGATAAACCT
Features (pLannotate 1.2.2; 29 found; start..end, strand, type, name):
     54..78      -  misc_feature   RB T-DNA repeat: right border repeat from nopaline C58 T-DNA
    144..298     -  CDS            lacZα (fragment): LacZα fragment of β-galactosidase; lacZ fragment
    323..447     +  protein_bind   attR1: mutant version of attR; recombination site for the Gateway® LR reaction LR Clonase™
    484..514     +  promoter       lac UV5 promoter: E. coli lac promoter with an "up" mutation
    538..567     +  promoter       cat promoter (fragment): promoter of the E. coli cat gene encoding chloramphenicol acetyltransferase
    568..1227    +  CDS            CmR: chloramphenicol acetyltransferase; cat; confers resistance to chloramphenicol
   1406..1564    +  CDS            ccdA (fragment): CCDA_ECO57 - Also known as H, letA. Experimental evidence at protein level: Swiss-Prot protein existence level 1. Antitoxin component of a type II toxin-antitoxin (TA) system which inhibits the post-segregational killing (PSK) of plasmid-free cells, also referred to as a plasmid addiction system. Binds to and blocks the activity of CcdB; will also remove bound CcdB protein from the CcdB-GyrA complex by forming a CcdA-CcdB complex, a process termed rejuvenation. Functions as a transcriptional corepressor for the ccdAB operon, repression also requires CcdB (By similarity). From Escherichia coli
   1569..1874    +  CDS            ccdB: CcdB, a bacterial toxin that poisons DNA gyrase; ccdB; Plasmids containing the ccdB gene cannot be propagated in standard E. coli strains.
   1915..2039    -  protein_bind   attR2: mutant version of attR; recombination site for the Gateway® LR reaction LR Clonase™
   2044..2061    -  misc_feature   MCS (fragment): pUC18/19 multiple cloning site
   2074..3882    +  CDS            uidA: BGLR_ECOLI - Also known as gurA, gusA. Experimental evidence at protein level: Swiss-Prot protein existence level 1. From Escherichia coli (strain K12).
   3956..4208    +  terminator     NOS terminator: nopaline synthase terminator and poly(A) signal
   4264..4286    -  protein_bind   lac operator (fragment): The lac repressor binds to the lac operator to inhibit transcription in E. coli. This inhibition can be relieved by adding lactose or isopropyl-β-D-thiogalactopyranoside (IPTG). lac repressor encoded by lacI
   4290..4320    -  promoter       lac promoter: promoter for the E. coli lac operon
   4335..4356    -  protein_bind   CAP binding site: CAP binding activates transcription in the presence of cAMP. E. coli catabolite activator protein
   4441..4616    -  polyA_signal   CaMV poly(A) signal: cauliflower mosaic virus polyadenylation signal
   4627..6372    -  CDS            ALS SURB (fragment): ILVB2_TOBAC - Experimental evidence at protein level: Swiss-Prot protein existence level 1. From Nicotiana tabacum (Common tobacco).
   6700..7376    -  promoter       CaMV 35S promoter (enhanced): cauliflower mosaic virus 35S promoter with a duplicated enhancer region
   7571..7595    -  misc_feature   LB T-DNA repeat: left border repeat from nopaline C58 T-DNA
   7854..7877    +  promoter       Pc promoter (fragment): intI1 (promoter lies within the coding sequence); class 1 integron promoter
   8053..8109    +  CDS            GmR (fragment): gentamycin acetyltransferase; aacC1; confers resistance to gentamycin
   8120..8907    +  CDS            SmR (fragment): aminoglycoside adenylyltransferase (Murphy, 1985); aadA; confers resistance to spectinomycin and streptomycin
   9153..9741    +  rep_origin     ori: high-copy-number ColE1/pMB1/pBR322/pUC origin of replication
   9927..10067   -  misc_feature   bom: basis of mobility region from pBR322
  10169..10208   -  CDS            rop (fragment): Rop protein, which maintains plasmids at low copy number; rop
  10411..10605   -  rep_origin     pVS1 oriV: origin of replication for the Pseudomonas plasmid pVS1 (Heeb et al., 2000)
  10671..11744   -  CDS            pVS1 RepA: replication protein from the Pseudomonas plasmid pVS1 (Heeb et al., 2000)
  12173..12802   -  CDS            pVS1 StaA: stability protein from the Pseudomonas plasmid pVS1 (Heeb et al., 2000)
  13362..13763   -  CDS            Y4CG_SINFN (fragment): Protein inferred from homology: Swiss-Prot protein existence level 3. From Sinorhizobium fredii (strain NBRC 101917 / NGR234).
