[The description below was written by a language model from this plasmid's Addgene catalogue record and pLannotate feature annotations shown in this document.]
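Description:
pMpGWB304 is an empty Gateway destination binary vector for Agrobacterium-mediated plant transformation, built on the pMpGWB300 backbone and designed mainly for the liverwort Marchantia polymorpha, though it is also described as usable in other plants. The annotated sequence is about 14 kb. Outside the T-DNA it carries a high-copy ColE1/pUC-type origin with the pBR322 bom site for replication in E. coli. The pVS1 oriV, RepA and StaA functions provide replication and stable maintenance in Agrobacterium. An aadA gene gives bacterial selection on spectinomycin. Because the Gateway cassette contains ccdB, which poisons gyrase in ordinary E. coli strains, the unrecombined vector is kept in a ccdB-tolerant strain. The chloramphenicol resistance gene inside the cassette provides a second selection.

Two units lie between the nopaline-type right and left T-DNA borders. Next to the right border is the attR1–CmR–ccdB–attR2 cassette, followed directly by the E. coli uidA (GUS) coding sequence and a NOS terminator. An LR reaction with an entry clone replaces the cassette with the sequence of interest and places it upstream of GUS, which the record lists as a C-terminal fusion on the insert. No plant promoter is annotated upstream of attR1, so expression presumably depends on regulatory sequence supplied in the entry clone. That layout suits promoter–reporter fusions or genomic fragment–GUS translational fusions for histochemical expression analysis, although the record does not state this use explicitly. The second unit, in the opposite orientation, is the plant selection marker. It consists of an enhanced CaMV 35S promoter driving an acetolactate synthase gene, annotated by similarity to tobacco SURB, with a CaMV poly(A) signal. This marker confers chlorsulfuron resistance on transformants and is one of four selection markers offered across the vector series.
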