Addgene plasmid #68632: pMpGWB304
Purpose: (Empty Backbone) Gateway binary vector designed for transgenic research with Marchantia polymorpha as well as other plants
Depositing lab: Takayuki Kohchi. Depositing organization: Kyoto University, Graduate School of Biostudies. Publication: Development of Gateway Binary Vector Series with Four Different Selection Markers for the Liverwort Marchantia polymorpha. Ishizaki K, Nishihama R, Ueda M, Inoue K, Ishida S, Nishimura Y, Shikanai T, Kohchi T. PLoS One. 2015 Sep 25;10(9):e0138876. doi: 10.1371/journal.pone.0138876. eCollection 2015. PONE-D-15-25288 PubMed 26406247.
Backbone
  Vector backbone: pMpGWB300
  Backbone manufacturer: Kohchi Lab., Kyoto University
  Backbone size (bp): 10455
  Modifications to backbone: Coding sequence for GUS is cloned downstream of the Gateway cassette.
  Vector type: Plant Expression
  Selectable markers: Chlorsulfuron
  Tag / fusion protein: GUS (C terminal on insert)
Growth in bacteria
  Bacterial resistance: Chloramphenicol and Spectinomycin, 25 & 50 μg/mL
  Growth temperature: 37°C
  Growth strain: DB3.1
  Copy number: High Copy
Gene/Insert
  Cloning method: Gateway Cloning
Resource information
  A portion of this plasmid was derived from a plasmid made by: The Gateway cassette was provided by Tsuyoshi Nakagawa at Shimane University, Japan.
Terms and licenses: Academic/Nonprofit Terms; Industry Terms: Not Available to Industry
How to cite: pMpGWB304 was a gift from Takayuki Kohchi (Addgene plasmid # 68632 ; http://n2t.net/addgene:68632 ; RRID:Addgene_68632)
