>Addgene plasmid #68632 | pMpGWB304 | addgene partial sequence | sequence record 128302 | ccdB-Fwd 5'-GCATGATGACCACCGATATG-3'
GACCATAGTGACTGGATATGTTGTGTTTTACAGTATTATGTAGTCTGTTTTTTATGCAAAATCTAATTTA
ATATATTGATATTTATATCATTTTACGTTTCTCGTTCAGCTTTCTTGTACAAAGTGGTTCGATCTAGAGG
ATCCCCGGGTGGTCAGTCCCTTATGTTACGTCCTGTAGAAACCCCAACCCGTGAAATCAAAAAACTCGAC
GGCCTGTGGGCATTCAGTCTGGATCGCGAAAACTGTGGAATTGATCAGCGTTGGTGGGAAAGCGCGTTAC
AAGAAAGCCGGGCAATTGC
