>Addgene plasmid #68632 | pMpGWB304 | addgene partial sequence | sequence record 135302 | GW-5 5'-AATCTCGCCGGATCCTAACT-3'
GTGTAAAGCCTGGGGTGCCTAATGCGGCCCCTCGAGGGGCCGCCATAGTGACTGGATATGTTGTGTTTTA
CAGTATTATGTAGTCTGTTTTTTATGCAAAATCTAATTTAATATATTGATATTTATATCATTTTACGTTT
CTCGTTCAGCTTTTTTGTACAAACTTGTTGATAACTCTAGACCCAAGCTTGGCACTGGCCGTCGTTTTAC
AACGTCGTGACTGGGAAAACCCTGGCGTTACCCAACTTAATCGCCTTGC
